Addgene plasmid #128281: pAA41
Purpose: asymmetric plasmid partitioning E. coli - target plasmid
Depositing lab: Matthew Bennett. Depositing organization: Rice University. Publication: A synthetic system for asymmetric cell division in Escherichia coli. Molinari S, Shis DL, Bhakta SP, Chappell J, Igoshin OA, Bennett MR. Nat Chem Biol. 2019 Sep;15(9):917-924. doi: 10.1038/s41589-019-0339-x. Epub 2019 Aug 12. PubMed 31406375.
Backbone
  Vector backbone: pMB1+rop
  Vector type: Bacterial Expression
Growth in bacteria
  Bacterial resistance: Chloramphenicol, 25 μg/mL
  Growth temperature: 37°C
  Growth strain: DH5alpha
  Copy number: Unknown
Gene/Insert
  Gene/Insert name: Piq - mRFP, parS (3.2 kb spacer between parS and Piq)
  Cloning method: Unknown
Terms and licenses: Academic/Nonprofit Terms; Industry Terms: Not Available to Industry
Depositor comments: Cloning method: Golden Gate.
How to cite: pAA41 was a gift from Matthew Bennett (Addgene plasmid # 128281 ; http://n2t.net/addgene:128281 ; RRID:Addgene_128281)
