[The description below was written by a language model from this plasmid's Addgene catalogue record and pLannotate feature annotations shown in this document.]
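Description:
pAA41 is a bacterial plasmid for Escherichia coli that serves as the "target plasmid" in a synthetic system for asymmetric plasmid partitioning and asymmetric cell division. It is built on a pMB1 origin backbone that retains the rop gene, which encodes the small protein that holds ColE1/pMB1-type replicons at a reduced copy number, along with the pBR322-derived bom (basis of mobility) region and small leftover fragments of neighbouring backbone sequence. Selection is by chloramphenicol, through a cat gene driven by its own promoter. The record lists the copy number as unknown, and the depositor notes that the plasmid was assembled by Golden Gate cloning.

The payload has two functional parts. The first is a constitutive red reporter: a lacIq promoter fragment (Piq) drives mRFP1, a monomeric Discosoma-derived red fluorescent protein, and the unit is closed by a T7Te terminator, so cells that carry the plasmid can be identified by red fluorescence. The second is a parS site, the centromere-like sequence bound by ParB-type partitioning proteins. It is named in the catalogue entry but was not picked up as a discrete feature by the automated annotation, so its exact position is not documented. The catalogue describes a 3.2 kb spacer between parS and Piq. This matches the roughly 3 kb lacZ coding sequence annotated immediately upstream of the promoter, which has no annotated promoter of its own and apparently acts as filler DNA, though the reason for the spacing is not stated. The partner components that act on parS are not encoded on this plasmid.
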