Features (pLannotate 1.2.2; 13 found; start..end, strand, type, name):
    116..3187    +  CDS            lacZ: BGAL_ECOLI - Experimental evidence at protein level: Swiss-Prot protein existence level 1. From Escherichia coli (strain K12).
   3222..3276    +  promoter       lacIq promoter (fragment): lacI (mutant); In the lacIq allele, a single base change in the promoter boosts expression of the lacI gene about 10-fold.
   3356..4030    +  CDS            mRFP1: mRFP1 is a basic (constitutively fluorescent) red fluorescent protein published in 2002, derived from Discosoma sp.. It is reported to be a somewhat slowly-maturing monomer with low acid sensitivity.
   4213..4240    +  terminator     T7Te terminator: phage T7 early transcription terminator
   4395..4517    +  CDS            intM (fragment): INTM_ECOLI - Also known as int. Protein inferred from homology: Swiss-Prot protein existence level 3. From Escherichia coli (strain K12).
   4521..4631    -  CDS            mbeC (fragment): MBEC_ECOLX - Experimental evidence at protein level: Swiss-Prot protein existence level 1. Required for efficient mobilization of ColE1 plasmid and is thus essential to promote the specific transfer of the plasmid during conjugation. Probably functions by inducing DNA bending, helping the MbeA relaxase to melt the DNA around the nic site and cleave the phosphodiester bond. Binds specifically double-stranded DNA (dsDNA) containing the ColE1 oriT but does not recognize the inverted repeat (IR). From Escherichia coli.
   4672..4863    +  CDS            rop: Rop protein, which maintains plasmids at low copy number; rop
   4965..5104    +  misc_feature   bom: basis of mobility region from pBR322
   5290..5878    -  rep_origin     ori: high-copy-number ColE1/pMB1/pBR322/pUC origin of replication
   5930..6586    -  CDS            cat: CAT_ECOLX - Experimental evidence at protein level: Swiss-Prot protein existence level 1. This enzyme is an effector of chloramphenicol resistance in bacteria. From Escherichia coli. This protein is used as a marker in many commonly used cloning vectors, such as pACYC184.
   6587..6684    -  promoter       cat promoter: promoter of the E. coli cat gene encoding chloramphenicol acetyltransferase
   6703..6737    -  promoter       AmpR promoter (fragment): bla
   6763..6921    -  rep_origin     M13 ori (fragment): M13 bacteriophage origin of replication; arrow indicates direction of (+) strand synthesis
>Addgene plasmid #128281 | pAA41 | addgene full sequence | sequence record 251941 | Addgene NGS Result
ACTCATCGGCGTTTCACGTGAAACACCCCCACCGCAGCTGTGAGCGGCCTGTGGACAATATTGGGGATGT
TCCACGTGAAACATCACTTGGTTTGATGACAAAAAATTAGCGCAAATGACCATGATTACGGATTCACTGG
CCGTCGTTTTACAACGTCGTGACTGGGAAAACCCTGGCGTTACCCAACTTAATCGCCTTGCAGCACATCC
CCCTTTCGCCAGCTGGCGTAATAGCGAAGAGGCCCGCACCGATCGCCCTTCCCAACAGTTGCGCAGCCTG
AATGGCGAATGGCGCTTTGCCTGGTTTCCGGCACCAGAAGCGGTGCCGGAAAGCTGGCTGGAGTGCGATC
TTCCTGAGGCCGATACTGTCGTCGTCCCCTCAAACTGGCAGATGCACGGTTACGATGCGCCCATCTACAC
CAACGTGACCTATCCCATTACGGTCAATCCGCCGTTTGTTCCCACGGAGAATCCGACGGGTTGTTACTCG
CTCACATTTAATGTTGATGAAAGCTGGCTACAGGAAGGCCAGACGCGAATTATTTTTGATGGCGTTAACT
CGGCGTTTCATCTGTGGTGCAACGGGCGCTGGGTCGGTTACGGCCAGGACAGTCGTTTGCCGTCTGAATT
TGACCTGAGCGCATTTTTACGCGCCGGAGAAAACCGCCTCGCGGTGATGGTGCTGCGCTGGAGTGACGGC
AGTTATCTGGAAGATCAGGATATGTGGCGGATGAGCGGCATTTTCCGTGACGTCTCGTTGCTGCATAAAC
CGACTACACAAATCAGCGATTTCCATGTTGCCACTCGCTTTAATGATGATTTCAGCCGCGCTGTACTGGA
GGCTGAAGTTCAGATGTGCGGCGAGTTGCGTGACTACCTACGGGTAACAGTTTCTTTATGGCAGGGTGAA
ACGCAGGTCGCCAGCGGCACCGCGCCTTTCGGCGGTGAAATTATCGATGAGCGTGGTGGTTATGCCGATC
GCGTCACACTACGTCTGAACGTCGAAAACCCGAAACTGTGGAGCGCCGAAATCCCGAATCTCTATCGTGC
GGTGGTTGAACTGCACACCGCCGACGGCACGCTGATTGAAGCAGAAGCCTGCGATGTCGGTTTCCGCGAG
GTGCGGATTGAAAATGGTCTGCTGCTGCTGAACGGCAAGCCGTTGCTGATTCGAGGCGTTAACCGTCACG
AGCATCATCCTCTGCATGGTCAGGTCATGGATGAGCAGACGATGGTGCAGGATATCCTGCTGATGAAGCA
GAACAACTTTAACGCCGTGCGCTGTTCGCATTATCCGAACCATCCGCTGTGGTACACGCTGTGCGACCGC
TACGGCCTGTATGTGGTGGATGAAGCCAATATTGAAACCCACGGCATGGTGCCAATGAATCGTCTGACCG
ATGATCCGCGCTGGCTACCGGCGATGAGCGAACGCGTAACGCGAATGGTGCAGCGCGATCGTAATCACCC
GAGTGTGATCATCTGGTCGCTGGGGAATGAATCAGGCCACGGCGCTAATCACGACGCGCTGTATCGCTGG
ATCAAATCTGTCGATCCTTCCCGCCCGGTGCAGTATGAAGGCGGCGGAGCCGACACCACGGCCACCGATA
TTATTTGCCCGATGTACGCGCGCGTGGATGAAGACCAGCCCTTCCCGGCTGTGCCGAAATGGTCCATCAA
AAAATGGCTTTCGCTACCTGGAGAGACGCGCCCGCTGATCCTTTGCGAATACGCCCACGCGATGGGTAAC
AGTCTTGGCGGTTTCGCTAAATACTGGCAGGCGTTTCGTCAGTATCCCCGTTTACAGGGCGGCTTCGTCT
GGGACTGGGTGGATCAGTCGCTGATTAAATATGATGAAAACGGCAACCCGTGGTCGGCTTACGGCGGTGA
TTTTGGCGATACGCCGAACGATCGCCAGTTCTGTATGAACGGTCTGGTCTTTGCCGACCGCACGCCGCAT
CCAGCGCTGACGGAAGCAAAACACCAGCAGCAGTTTTTCCAGTTCCGTTTATCCGGGCAAACCATCGAAG
TGACCAGCGAATACCTGTTCCGTCATAGCGATAACGAGCTCCTGCACTGGATGGTGGCGCTGGATGGTAA
GCCGCTGGCAAGCGGTGAAGTGCCTCTGGATGTCGCTCCACAAGGTAAACAGTTGATTGAACTGCCTGAA
CTACCGCAGCCGGAGAGCGCCGGGCAACTCTGGCTCACAGTACGCGTAGTGCAACCGAACGCGACCGCAT
GGTCAGAAGCCGGGCACATCAGCGCCTGGCAGCAGTGGCGTCTGGCGGAAAACCTCAGTGTGACGCTCCC
CGCCGCGTCCCACGCCATCCCGCATCTGACCACCAGCGAAATGGATTTTTGCATCGAGCTGGGTAATAAG
CGTTGGCAATTTAACCGCCAGTCAGGCTTTCTTTCACAGATGTGGATTGGCGATAAAAAACAACTGCTGA
CGCCGCTGCGCGATCAGTTCACCCGTGCACCGCTGGATAACGACATTGGCGTAAGTGAAGCGACCCGCAT
TGACCCTAACGCCTGGGTCGAACGCTGGAAGGCGGCGGGCCATTACCAGGCCGAAGCAGCGTTGTTGCAG
TGCACGGCAGATACACTTGCTGATGCGGTGCTGATTACGACCGCTCACGCGTGGCAGCATCAGGGGAAAA
CCTTATTTATCAGCCGGAAAACCTACCGGATTGATGGTAGTGGTCAAATGGCGATTACCGTTGATGTTGA
AGTGGCGAGCGATACACCGCATCCGGCGCGGATTGGCCTGAACTGCCAGCTGGCGCAGGTAGCAGAGCGG
GTAAACTGGCTCGGATTAGGGCCGCAAGAAAACTATCCCGACCGCCTTACTGCCGCCTGTTTTGACCGCT
GGGATCTGCCATTGTCAGACATGTATACCCCGTACGTCTTCCCGAGCGAAAACGGTCTGCGCTGCGGGAC
GCGCGAATTGAATTATGGCCCACACCAGTGGCGCGGCGACTTCCAGTTCAACATCAGCCGCTACAGTCAA
CAGCAACTGATGGAAACCAGCCATCGCCATCTGCTGCACGCGGAAGAAGGCACATGGCTGAATATCGACG
GTTTCCATATGGGGATTGGTGGCGACGACTCCTGGAGCCCGTCAGTATCGGCGGAATTCCAGCTGAGCGC
CGGTCGCTACCATTACCAGTTGGTCTGGTGTCAAAAATAAGAAGACAAAAATCACCTTGCGCTAAGAGCT
CGACACCATCGAATGGTGCAAAACCTTTCGCGGTATGGCATGATAGCGCCCGGAAGCATGCCACTTAAAA
AGGAGATCAACAATGAAAGCAATTTTCGTACTGAAACATCTTAATCATGCTGGGGAGGGTTTCTAATGGC
TTCCTCCGAAGACGTTATCAAAGAGTTCATGCGTTTCAAAGTTCGTATGGAAGGTTCCGTTAACGGTCAC
GAGTTCGAAATCGAAGGTGAAGGTGAAGGTCGTCCGTACGAAGGTACCCAGACCGCTAAACTGAAAGTTA
CCAAAGGTGGTCCGCTGCCGTTCGCTTGGGACATCCTGTCCCCGCAGTTCCAGTACGGTTCCAAAGCTTA
CGTTAAACACCCGGCTGACATCCCGGACTACCTGAAACTGTCCTTCCCGGAAGGTTTCAAATGGGAACGT
GTTATGAACTTCGAAGACGGTGGTGTTGTTACCGTTACCCAGGACTCCTCCCTGCAAGACGGTGAGTTCA
TCTACAAAGTTAAACTGCGTGGTACCAACTTCCCGTCCGACGGTCCGGTTATGCAGAAAAAAACCATGGG
TTGGGAAGCTTCCACCGAACGTATGTACCCGGAAGACGGTGCTCTGAAAGGTGAAATCAAAATGCGTCTG
AAACTGAAAGACGGTGGTCACTACGACGCTGAAGTTAAAACCACCTACATGGCTAAAAAACCGGTTCAGC
TGCCGGGTGCTTACAAAACCGACATCAAACTGGACATCACCTCCCACAACGAAGACTACACCATCGTTGA
ACAGTACGAACGTGCTGAAGGTCGTCACTCCACCGGTGCTACCTCCGCAGCGAACGACGAAAATTACGCC
CTTGCAGCGTAATAACTACGTGCTGCTGAAGTTGCCCGCAACAGAGAGTGGAACCAACCGGTGATACCAC
GATACTATGACTGAGAGTCAACGCCATGAGCGGCCTCATTTCTTATTCTGAGTTACAACAGTCCGCACCG
CTGTCTCACACTGGCTCACCTTCGGGTGGGCCTTTCTGCGTTTATATACTAGAGAGAGAATATAAAAAGC
CAGATTATTAATCCGGCTTTTTTATTATTTCCTAGCTAGCCAACGCATATGGCAAAACGTCTGCGACCTG
AGCAACAACATGAATGGTCTTCGGTTTCCGTGTTTCGTAAAGTCTGGAAACGCGGAAGTCAGCGCCCTGC
ACCATTATGTTCCGGATCTGCATCGCAGGATGCTGCTGGCTACCCTGTGGAACACCTACATCTGTATTAA
CGAAGCGCTGGCATTGACCCTGAGTGATTTTTCTCTGGTCCCGCCGCATCCATACCGCCAGTTGTTTACC
CTCACAACGTTCCAGTAACCGGGCATGTTCATCATCAGTAACCCGTATCGTGAGCATCCTCTCTCGTTTC
ATCGGTATCATTACCCCCATGAACAGAAATCCCCCTTACACGGAGGCATCAGTGACCAAACAGGAAAAAA
CCGCCCTTAACATGGCCCGCTTTATCAGAAGCCAGACATTAACGCTTCTGGAGAAACTCAACGAGCTGGA
CGCGGATGAACAGGCAGACATCTGTGAATCGCTTCACGACCACGCTGATGAGCTTTACCGCAGCTGCCTC
GCGCGTTTCGGTGATGACGGTGAAAACCTCTGACACATGCAGCTCCCGGAGACGGTCACAGCTTGTCTGT
AAGCGGATGCCGGGAGCAGACAAGCCCGTCAGGGCGCGTCAGCGGGTGTTGGCGGGTGTCGGGGCGCAGC
CATGACCCAGTCACGTAGCGATAGCGGAGTGTATACTGGCTTAACTATGCGGCATCAGAGCAGATTGTAC
TGAGAGTGCACCATTGCGGTGTGAAATACCGCACAGATGCGTAAGGAGAAAATACCGCATCAGGCGCTCT
TCCGCTTCCTCGCTCACTGACTCGCTGCGCTCGGTCGTTCGGCTGCGGCGAGCGGTATCAGCTCACTCAA
AGGCGGTAATACGGTTATCCACAGAATCAGGGGATAACGCAGGAAAGAACATGTGAGCAAAAGGCCAGCA
AAAGGCCAGGAACCGTAAAAAGGCCGCGTTGCTGGCGTTTTTCCATAGGCTCCGCCCCCCTGACGAGCAT
CACAAAAATCGACGCTCAAGTCAGAGGTGGCGAAACCCGACAGGACTATAAAGATACCAGGCGTTTCCCC
CTGGAAGCTCCCTCGTGCGCTCTCCTGTTCCGACCCTGCCGCTTACCGGATACCTGTCCGCCTTTCTCCC
TTCGGGAAGCGTGGCGCTTTCTCATAGCTCACGCTGTAGGTATCTCAGTTCGGTGTAGGTCGTTCGCTCC
AAGCTGGGCTGTGTGCACGAACCCCCCGTTCAGCCCGACCGCTGCGCCTTATCCGGTAACTATCGTCTTG
AGTCCAACCCGGTAAGACACGACTTATCGCCACTGGCAGCAGCCACTGGTAACAGGATTAGCAGAGCGAG
GTATGTAGGCGGTGCTACAGAGTTCTTGAAGTGGTGGCCTAACTACGGCTACACTAGAAGGACAGTATTT
GGTATCTGCGCTCTGCTGAAGCCAGTTACCTTCGGAAAAAGAGTTGGTAGCTCTTGATCCGGCAAACAAA
CCACCGCTGGTAGCGGTGGTTTTTTTGTTTGCAAGCAGCAGATTACGCGCAGAAAAAAAGGATCTCAAGA
AGATCCTTTGATCTTTTCTACGGGGTCTGACAGCTTGGTCTGACAGTTACGCCCCGCCCTGCCACTCATC
GCAGTACTGTTGTAATTCATTAAGCATTCTGCCGACATGGAAGCCATCACAAACGGCATGATGAACCTGA
ATCGCCAGCGGCATCAGCACCTTGTCGCCTTGCGTATAATATTTGCCCATCGTGAAAACGGGGGCGAAGA
AGTTGTCCATATTGGCCACGTTTAAATCAAAACTGGTGAAACTCACCCAGGGATTGGCTGAGACGAAAAA
CATATTCTCAATAAACCCTTTAGGGAAATAGGCCAGGTTTTCACCGTAACACGCCACATCTTGCGAATAT
ATGTGTAGAAACTGCCGGAAATCGTCGTGGTATTCACTCCAGAGCGATGAAAACGTTTCAGTTTGCTCAT
GGAAAACGGTGTAACAAGGGTGAACACTATCCCATATCACCAGCTCACCGTCTTTCATTGCCATACGGAA
TTCCGGATGAGCATTCATCAGGCGGGCAAGAATGTGAATAAAGGCCGGATAAAACTTGTGCTTATTTTTC
TTTACGGTCTTTAAAAAGGCCGTAATATCCAGCTGAACGGTCTGGTTATAGGTACATTGAGCAACTGACT
GAAATGCCTCAAAATGTTCTTTACGATGCCATTGGGATATATCAACGGTGGTATATCCAGTGATTTTTTT
CTCCATTTTAGCTTCCTTAGCTCCTGAAAATCTCGATAACTCAAAAAATACGCCCGGTAGTGATCTTATT
TCATTATGGTGAAAGTTGGAACCTCTTACGTGCCCGATCAACTTACCAATGCTGTATTTAGAAAAATAAA
CAAATAGGGGTTCCGCGCACATTTCCCCGAAAAGTGCCACCTAAATTGTAAGCGTTAATATTTTGTTAAA
ATTCGCGTTAAATTTTTGTTAAATCAGCTCATTTTTTAACCAATAGGCCGAAATCGGCAAAATCCCTTAT
AAATCAAAAGAATAGACCGAGATAGGGTTGAGTGTTGTTCCAGTTTGGAACAAGAGTCCACCTCGAGCTT
TCAGGAAAATTTTTCTGTATAATAGATTCATAAATTTGAGAGAAGAG
